>Addgene plasmid #34685 | K44A HA-dynamin 2 pcDNA3.1 | depositor full sequence | sequence record 41655 | K44A HA-dynamin 2 pcDNA3.1 sequence 8747 bps
GACGGATCGGGAGATCTCCCGATCCCCTATGGTGCACTCTCAGTACAATCTGCTCTGATGCCGCATAGTT
AAGCCAGTATCTGCTCCCTGCTTGTGTGTTGGAGGTCGCTGAGTAGTGCGCGAGCAAAATTTAAGCTACA
ACAAGGCAAGGCTTGACCGACAATTGCATGAAGAATCTGCTTAGGGTTAGGCGTTTTGCGCTGCTTCGCG
ATGTACGGGCCAGATATACGCGTTGACATTGATTATTGACTAGTTATTAATAGTAATCAATTACGGGGTC
ATTAGTTCATAGCCCATATATGGAGTTCCGCGTTACATAACTTACGGTAAATGGCCCGCCTGGCTGACCG
CCCAACGACCCCCGCCCATTGACGTCAATAATGACGTATGTTCCCATAGTAACGCCAATAGGGACTTTCC
ATTGACGTCAATGGGTGGAGTATTTACGGTAAACTGCCCACTTGGCAGTACATCAAGTGTATCATATGCC
AAGTACGCCCCCTATTGACGTCAATGACGGTAAATGGCCCGCCTGGCATTATGCCCAGTACATGACCTTA
TGGGACTTTCCTACTTGGCAGTACATCTACGTATTAGTCATCGCTATTACCATGGTGATGCGGTTTTGGC
AGTACATCAATGGGCGTGGATAGCGGTTTGACTCACGGGGATTTCCAAGTCTCCACCCCATTGACGTCAA
TGGGAGTTTGTTTTGGCACCAAAATCAACGGGACTTTCCAAAATGTCGTAACAACTCCGCCCCATTGACG
CAAATGGGCGGTAGGCGTGTACGGTGGGAGGTCTATATAAGCAGAGCTCTCTGGCTAACTAGAGAACCCA
CTGCTTACTGGCTTATCGAAATTAATACGACTCACTATAGGGAGACCCAAGCTGGCTAGCGTTTAAACGG
GCCCTCTAGACTCGAGCGGCCGCCACTGTGCTGGATATCTGCAGAATTCCTGCAGCCCGGGGGATCCAAG
GAGCCGCCGCCATGGAGTATGATGTTCCTGATTATGCTCATATGGGCAACCGCGGCATGGAAGAGCTCAT
CCCGCTGGTTAACAAGCTGCAGGACGCCTTCAGCTCCATCGGTCAGAGCTGCCACCTGGACCTGCCGCAG
ATCGCCGTGGTGGGCGGCCAGAGCGCCGGCGCGAGTTCGGTGCTCGAGAACTTCGTGGGCCGGGACTTCC
TTCCACGAGGATCAGGAATTGTCACCCGGAGGCCTCTCATTCTGCAGCTCATCTTTTCCAAAACAGAATA
TGCGGAGTTTTTGCACTGCAAGTCCAAAAAGTTTACAGACTTTGATGAAGTCCGGCAGGAGATCGAAGCA
GAGACTGACCGGGTCACAGGCACCAACAAAGGCATCTCCCCGGTGCCCATCAACCTTCGGGTCTATTCAC
CACACGTGTTGAACTTGACCCTCATCGACCTCCCAGGCATCACTAAGGTGCCAGTTGGGGACCAGCCACC
AGACATCGAGTACCAGATCAAGGACATGATCCTGCAGTTTATCAGCCGGGAGAGCAGCCTCATTCTTGCC
GTCACACCTGCCAACATGGACTTGGCCAACTCGGATGCCCTCAAGCTGGCCAAGGAGGTGGACCCCCAAG
GCTTGCGGACCATTGGTGTCATCACCAAGCTAGACCTGATGGATGAAGGCACAGATGCCAGGGATGTCCT
GGAGAACAAGCTCCTGCCCTTGAGAAGAGGCTACATCGGCGTGGTTAACCGCAGCCAGAAAGACATCGAG
GGCAGAAAGGACATCCGGGCAGCTCTGGCAGCTGAGAGGAAATTCTTCCTCTCCCACCCAGCCTACCGGC
ACATGGCTGACCGCATGGGTACCCCACACTTGCAGAAAACACTGAACCAGCAACTGACCAACCACATCCG
GGAGTCACTGCCAACCCTGCGCAGCAAGCTGCAGAGCCAACTGCTGTCCCTGGAGAAGGAAGTGGAAGAG
TACAAGAATTTCCGGCCTGACGACCCCACACGCAAGACCAAAGCCCTGCTGCAGATGGTCCAGCAGTTTG
GAGTGGACTTTGAGAAGCGAATCGAAGGCTCTGGAGATCAAGTCGACACCCTGGAGCTGTCTGGGGGCGC
CCGCATCAATCGCATCTTCCACGAGCGCTTTCCCTTTGAGCTGGTGAAGATGGAGTTTGACGAGAAAGAC
CTCCGAAGAGAGATCAGCTACGCCATTAAGAACATCCACGGAGTCAGAACTGGGCTCTTCACGCCGGATT
TGGCGTTCGAGGCCATTGTGAAAAAGCAGGTGGTCAAGCTGAAAGAGCCCTGTCTGAAATGCGTGGACCT
GGTTATCCAGGAGCTAATCAGTACAGTTAGGCAATGCACCAGCAAGCTCAGTTCCTACCCCCGCCTTCGA
GAGGAGACCGAACGCATTGTCACCACCTACATCAGGGAGCGAGAAGGGAGAACCAAGGACCAGATCCTTC
TTCTGATTGACATTGAGCAGTCCTACATCAACACAAACCATGAAGACTTCATTGGATTTGCCAATGCCCA
GCAGAGGAGCACGCAGCTGAACAAGAAGAGGGCCATACCTAACCAGGGGGAGATCTTGGTGATCCGCAGG
GGCTGGTTGACCATCAACAACATCAGCTTGATGAAAGGCGGTTCCAAGGAGTACTGGTTCGTGCTGACTG
CTGAGTCGTTGTCTTGGTACAAGGATGAAGAGGAAAAAGAAAAGAAGTACATGCTGCCACTAGACAACCT
CAAAATACGGGATGTGGAGAAGGGCTTCATGTCCAACAAGCATGTGTTTGCCATCTTCAACACAGAGCAG
AGGAACGTCTACAAGGACCTGCGACAGATCGAACTGGCTTGTGACTCCCAGGAAGATGTGGACAGCTGGA
AGGCTTCGTTCCTGCGAGCTGGGGTCTACCCAGAGAAGGACCAGGCAGAGAACGAGGATGGAGCACAAGA
GAACACCTTCTCCATGGACCCGCAGCTGGAGCGGCAGGTGGAGACCATCCGCAACTTGGTGGACTCCTAT
GTGGCCATCATCAACAAGTCCATCCGGGACCTCATGCCAAAGACCATCATGCACCTCATGATCAACAACA
CAAAGGCCTTCATCCACCATGAGCTGCTAGCCTACCTGTACTCATCAGCAGACCAGAGCAGCCTCATGGA
GGAGTCAGCTGAGCAGGCTCAGCGGCGGGACGATATGCTGCGCATGTACCATGCACTCAAGGAAGCGCTC
AACATCATTGGGGACATCAGCACCAGCACCGTGTCCACGCCTGTGCCCCCACCTGTCGATGATACTTGGC
TCCAGAACACCAGCAGCCACAGCCCCACTCCACAGCGCAGACCTGTGTCCAGTGTGCACCCGCCGGGCCG
CCCACCCGCAGTGCGGGGCCCCACACCGGGGCCTCCCCTCATTCCTATGCCTGTGGGGGCCACATCCTCC
TTCTCGGCACCCCCCATCCCATCCCGGCCTGGACCACAGAATGTGTTTGCCAACAATGACCCCTTCTCTG
CGCCACCTCAGATACCGTCTCGGCCAGCACGGATTCCCCCTGGGATCCCTCCAGGAGTGCCCAGCAGAAG
AGCGCCCGCTGCGCCCAGCCGGCCCACCATTATCCGCCCAGCCGAGCCGTCCCTGCTCGACTAGGCTGCA
GGGGACAGTGTTCTGGGGGGGTCCTCGTGTACCTACAGTGGTCTGGGCCCTGCTACTGCCCCCCATGCTG
GGACCAGGCTCCCCGTGGGCAAGCCTGCCCTCTCCTCCCTAGCCCTAGTGCACATGATAAGGAGGGAGAG
GGTGGGAAGGAGGCCCAAACAAACAGAACTTGGGGGCTTTGCACTTTGGGGCGAGGGGGAGCTCGTCAGT
TCTAGAGGATCCAGACATGATAAGATACATTGATGAGTTTGGACAAACCACAACTAGAATGCAGTGAAAA
AAATGCTTTATTTGTGAAATTTGTGATGCTATTGCTTTATTTGTAACCATTATAAGCTGCAATAAACAAG
TTAACAACAACAATTGCATTCATTTTATGTTTCAGGTTCAGGGGGAGGTGTGGGAGGTTTTTTAAAGCAA
GTAAAACCTCTACAAATGTGGTATGGCTGATTATGATCCTGCAAGCCTCGTCGTCTGGCCGGACCACGCT
ATCTGTGCAAGGTCCCCGGACGCGCGCTCCATGAGCAGAGCGCCCGCCGCCGAGGCAAGACTCGGGCGGC
GCCCTGCCCGTCCCACCAGGTCAACAGGCGGTAACCGGCCTCTTCATCGGGAATGCGCGCGACCTTCAGC
ATCGCCGGCATGTCCCCTGGCGGACGGGAAGTATCAGCTCGACCAAGCTTAAGTTTAAACCGCTGATCAG
CCTCGACTGTGCCTTCTAGTTGCCAGCCATCTGTTGTTTGCCCCTCCCCCGTGCCTTCCTTGACCCTGGA
AGGTGCCACTCCCACTGTCCTTTCCTAATAAAATGAGGAAATTGCATCGCATTGTCTGAGTAGGTGTCAT
TCTATTCTGGGGGGTGGGGTGGGGCAGGACAGCAAGGGGGAGGATTGGGAAGACAATAGCAGGCATGCTG
GGGATGCGGTGGGCTCTATGGCTTCTGAGGCGGAAAGAACCAGCTGGGGCTCTAGGGGGTATCCCC
[124 nt withheld, positions 4617-4740]
C
[91 nt withheld, positions 4742-4832]
A
[49 nt withheld, positions 4834-4882]
CCTTTGACGTTGGAGTCCACGTTCTTT
[37 nt withheld, positions 4910-4946]
ACCCTATCTCGGTCTATTCTTTTGATTTATAAGGGATTTTGCCGATTTCGGCCTATTGGTTAAAAAATGA
GCTGATTTAACAAAAATTTAACGCGAATTAATTCTGTGGAATGTGTGTCAGTTAGGGTGTGGAAAGTCCC
CAGGCTCCCCAGCAGGCAGAAGTATGCAAAGCATGCATCTCAATTAGTCAGCAACCAGGTGTGGAAAGTC
CCCAGGCTCCCCAGCAGGCAGAAGTATGCAAAGCATGCATCTCAATTAGTCAGCAACCATAGTCCCGCCC
CTAACTCCGCCCATCCCGCCCCTAACTCCGCCCAGTTCCGCCCATTCTCCGCCCCATGGCTGACTAATTT
TTTTTATTTATGCAGAGGCCGAGGCCGCCTCTGCCTCTGAGCTATTCCAGAAGTAGTGAGGAGGCTTTTT
TGGAGGCCTAGGCTTTTGCAAAAAGCTCCCGGGAGCTTGTATATCCATTTTCGGATCTGATCAAGAGACA
GGATGAGGATCGTTTCGCATGATTGAACAAGATGGATTGCACGCAGGTTCTCCGGCCGCTTGGGTGGAGA
GGCTATTCGGCTATGACTGGGCACAACAGACAATCGGCTGCTCTGATGCCGCCGTGTTCCGGCTGTCAGC
GCAGGGGCGCCCGGTTCTTTTTGTCAAGACCGACCTGTCCGGTGCCCTGAATGAACTGCAGGACGAGGCA
GCGCGGCTATCGTGGCTGGCCACGACGGGCGTTCCTTGCGCAGCTGTGCTCGACGTTGTCACTGAAGCGG
GAAGGGACTGGCTGCTATTGGGCGAAGTGCCGGGGCAGGATCTCCTGTCATCTCACCTTGCTCCTGCCGA
GAAAGTATCCATCATGGCTGATGCAATGCGGCGGCTGCATACGCTTGATCCGGCTACCTGCCCATTCGAC
CACCAAGCGAAACATCGCATCGAGCGAGCACGTACTCGGATGGAAGCCGGTCTTGTCGATCAGGATGATC
TGGACGAAGAGCATCAGGGGCTCGCGCCAGCCGAACTGTTCGCCAGGCTCAAGGCGCGCATGCCCGACGG
CGAGGATCTCGTCGTGACCCATGGCGATGCCTGCTTGCCGAATATCATGGTGGAAAATGGCCGCTTTTCT
GGATTCATCGACTGTGGCCGGCTGGGTGTGGCGGACCGCTATCAGGACATAGCGTTGGCTACCCGTGATA
TTGCTGAAGAGCTTGGCGGCGAATGGGCTGACCGCTTCCTCGTGCTTTACGGTATCGCCGCTCCCGATTC
GCAGCGCATCGCCTTCTATCGCCTTCTTGACGAGTTCTTCTGAGCGGGACTCTGGGGTTCGAAATGACCG
ACCAAGCGACGCCCAACCTGCCATCACGAGATTTCGATTCCACCGCCGCCTTCTATGAAAGGTTGGGCTT
CGGAATCGTTTTCCGGGACGCCGGCTGGATGATCCTCCAGCGCGGGGATCTCATGCTGGAGTTCTTCGCC
CACCCCAACTTGTTTATTGCAGCTTATAATGGTTACAAATAAAGCAATAGCATCACAAATTTCACAAATA
AAGCATTTTTTTCACTGCATTCTAGTTGTGGTTTGTCCAAACTCATCAATGTATCTTATCATGTCTGTAT
ACCGTCGACCTCTAGCTAGAGCTTGGCGTAATCATGGTCATAGCTGTTTCCTGTGTGAAATTGTTATCCG
CTCACAATTCCACACAACATACGAGCCGGAAGCATAAAGTGTAAAGCCTGGGGTGCCTAATGAGTGAGCT
AACTCACATTAATTGCGTTGCGCTCACTGCCCGCTTTCCAGTCGGGAAACCTGTCGTGCCAGCTGCATTA
ATGAATCGGCCAACGCGCGGGGAGAGGCGGTTTGCGTATTGGGCGCTCTTCCGCTTCCTCGCTCACTGAC
TCGCTGCGCTCGGTCGTTCGGCTGCGGCGAGCGGTATCAGCTCACTCAAAGGCGGTAATACGGTTATCCA
CAGAATCAGGGGATAACGCAGGAAAGAACATGTGAGCAAAAGGCCAGCAAAAGGCCAGGAACCGTAAAAA
GGCCGCGTTGCTGGCGTTTTTCCATAGGCTCCGCCCCCCTGACGAGCATCACAAAAATCGACGCTCAAGT
CAGAGGTGGCGAAACCCGACAGGACTATAAAGATACCAGGCGTTTCCCCCTGGAAGCTCCCTCGTGCGCT
CTCCTGTTCCGACCCTGCCGCTTACCGGATACCTGTCCGCCTTTCTCCCTTCGGGAAGCGTGGCGCTTTC
TCATAGCTCACGCTGTAGGTATCTCAGTTCGGTGTAGGTCGTTCGCTCCAAGCTGGGCTGTGTGCACGAA
CCCCCCGTTCAGCCCGACCGCTGCGCCTTATCCGGTAACTATCGTCTTGAGTCCAACCCGGTAAGACACG
ACTTATCGCCACTGGCAGCAGCCACTGGTAACAGGATTAGCAGAGCGAGGTATGTAGGCGGTGCTACAGA
GTTCTTGAAGTGGTGGCCTAACTACGGCTACACTAGAAGAACAGTATTTGGTATCTGCGCTCTGCTGAAG
CCAGTTACCTTCGGAAAAAGAGTTGGTAGCTCTTGATCCGGCAAACAAACCACCGCTGGTAGCGGTTTTT
TTGTTTGCAAGCAGCAGATTACGCGCAGAAAAAAAGGATCTCAAGAAGATCCTTTGATCTTTTCTACGGG
GTCTGACGCTCAGTGGAACGAAAACTCACGTTAAGGGATTTTGGTCATGAGATTATCAAAAAGGATCTTC
ACCTAGATCCTTTTAAATTAAAAATGAAGTTTTAAATCAATCTAAAGTATATATGAGTAAACTTGGTCTG
ACAGTTACCAATGCTTAATCAGTGAGGCACCTATCTCAGCGATCTGTCTATTTCGTTCATCCATAGTTGC
CTGACTCCCCGTCGTGTAGATAACTACGATACGGGAGGGCTTACCATCTGGCCCCAGTGCTGCAATGATA
CCGCGAGACCCACGCTCACCGGCTCCAGATTTATCAGCAATAAACCAGCCAGCCGGAAGGGCCGAGCGCA
GAAGTGGTCCTGCAACTTTATCCGCCTCCATCCAGTCTATTAATTGTTGCCGGGAAGCTAGAGTAAGTAG
TTCGCCAGTTAATAGTTTGCGCAACGTTGTTGCCATTGCTACAGGCATCGTGGTGTCACGCTCGTCGTTT
GGTATGGCTTCATTCAGCTCCGGTTCCCAACGATCAAGGCGAGTTACATGATCCCCCATGTTGTGCAAAA
AAGCGGTTAGCTCCTTCGGTCCTCCGATCGTTGTCAGAAGTAAGTTGGCCGCAGTGTTATCACTCATGGT
TATGGCAGCACTGCATAATTCTCTTACTGTCATGCCATCCGTAAGATGCTTTTCTGTGACTGGTGAGTAC
TCAACCAAGTCATTCTGAGAATAGTGTATGCGGCGACCGAGTTGCTCTTGCCCGGCGTCAATACGGGATA
ATACCGCGCCACATAGCAGAACTTTAAAAGTGCTCATCATTGGAAAACGTTCTTCGGGGCGAAAACTCTC
AAGGATCTTACCGCTGTTGAGATCCAGTTCGATGTAACCCACTCGTGCACCCAACTGATCTTCAGCATCT
TTTACTTTCACCAGCGTTTCTGGGTGAGCAAAAACAGGAAGGCAAAATGCCGCAAAAAAGGGAATAAGGG
CGACACGGAAATGTTGAATACTCATACTCTTCCTTTTTCAATATTATTGAAGCATTTATCAGGGTTATTG
TCTCATGAGCGGATACATATTTGAATGTATTTAGAAAAATAAACAAATAGGGGTTCCGCGCACATTTCCC
CGAAAAGTGCCACCTGACGTC
Features (pLannotate 1.2.2; 25 found; start..end, strand, type, name):
     28..80      -  misc_feature   bom (fragment): basis of mobility region from pBR322
    235..614     +  enhancer       CMV enhancer: human cytomegalovirus immediate early enhancer
    615..818     +  promoter       CMV promoter: human cytomegalovirus (CMV) immediate early promoter
    814..847     +  LTR            5' LTR (truncated) (fragment): truncated 5' long terminal repeat (LTR) from HIV-1
    863..881     +  promoter       T7 promoter: promoter for bacteriophage T7 RNA polymerase
    954..978     -  misc_feature   MCS (fragment): pBluescript multiple cloning site
   1022..3631    +  CDS            Dnm2: DYN2_RAT - Also known as Dyn2. Experimental evidence at protein level: Swiss-Prot protein existence level 1. Microtubule-associated force-producing protein involved in producing microtubule bundles and able to bind and hydrolyze GTP. Plays a role in the regulation of neuron morphology, axon growth and formation of neuronal growth cones (PubMed:21210813). Plays an important role in vesicular trafficking processes, in particular endocytosis (PubMed:19995918). Involved in cytokinesis (PubMed:21195118). Regulates maturation of apoptotic cell corpse- containing phagosomes by recruiting PIK3C3 to th
   3858..3992    -  polyA_signal   SV40 poly(A) signal: SV40 polyadenylation signal
   4015..4098    -  CDS            large T antigen (fragment): large T antigen from SV40 (simian virus 40)
   4115..4186    -  CDS            str (fragment): STR_KLEPN - Protein inferred from homology: Swiss-Prot protein existence level 3. The aminoglycoside phosphotransferases achieve inactivation of their antibiotic substrates by phosphorylation. From Klebsiella pneumoniae.
   4189..4287    -  CDS            str (fragment): STR_KLEPN - Protein inferred from homology: Swiss-Prot protein existence level 3. The aminoglycoside phosphotransferases achieve inactivation of their antibiotic substrates by phosphorylation. From Klebsiella pneumoniae.
   4347..4571    +  polyA_signal   bGH poly(A) signal: bovine growth hormone polyadenylation signal
   4575..4596    +  promoter       SV40 promoter (fragment): SV40 enhancer and early promoter
   4617..5045    +  rep_origin     f1 ori (sequence partly withheld): f1 bacteriophage origin of replication; arrow indicates direction of (+) strand synthesis
   5059..5388    +  promoter       SV40 promoter: SV40 enhancer and early promoter
   5455..6246    +  CDS            neo: KKA2_KLEPN - Also known as kan, nptII. Experimental evidence at protein level: Swiss-Prot protein existence level 1. Resistance to kanamycin, neomycin, paromomycin, ribostamycin, butirosin and gentamicin B. From Klebsiella pneumoniae.
   6270..6428    +  CDS            ble (fragment): BLE_KLEPN - Experimental evidence at protein level: Swiss-Prot protein existence level 1. Binding protein with a strong affinity to the bleomycin family of antibiotics. Binds to CL990; an antimitotic-antibiotic compound. From Klebsiella pneumoniae.
   6423..6544    +  polyA_signal   SV40 poly(A) signal: SV40 polyadenylation signal
   6617..6633    -  protein_bind   lac operator: The lac repressor binds to the lac operator to inhibit transcription in E. coli. This inhibition can be relieved by adding lactose or isopropyl-β-D-thiogalactopyranoside (IPTG). lac repressor encoded by lacI
   6641..6671    -  promoter       lac promoter: promoter for the E. coli lac operon
   6686..6707    -  protein_bind   CAP binding site: CAP binding activates transcription in the presence of cAMP. E. coli catabolite activator protein
   6720..6812    -  CDS            lacI (fragment): lac repressor; lacI; The lac repressor binds to the lac operator to inhibit transcription in E. coli. This inhibition can be relieved by adding lactose or isopropyl-β-D-thiogalactopyranoside (IPTG).
   6995..7580    -  rep_origin     ori: high-copy-number ColE1/pMB1/pBR322/pUC origin of replication
   7751..8611    -  CDS            AmpR: β-lactamase; bla; confers resistance to ampicillin, carbenicillin, and related antibiotics
   8612..8716    -  promoter       AmpR promoter: bla
