[The description below was written by a language model from this plasmid's Addgene catalogue record and pLannotate feature annotations shown in this document.]
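Description:
K44A HA-dynamin 2 pcDNA3.1 is a mammalian expression plasmid of about 8.7 kb built on the pcDNA3.1 backbone. It carries rat dynamin 2 (the "ba" splice form, per the catalogue entry) bearing a K44A substitution. It is propagated in E. coli through a high-copy ColE1/pUC-type origin and selected with ampicillin via the β-lactamase gene and its native promoter. An f1 origin is also present and would allow single-stranded DNA production. For selection in mammalian cells, the backbone has an SV40 enhancer/early promoter driving the neomycin phosphotransferase gene, terminated by an SV40 polyadenylation signal, which confers G418 resistance for isolating stable transfectants.

The Dnm2 coding sequence was cloned between EcoRI and HindIII sites, both retained. It sits downstream of the human CMV immediate-early enhancer and promoter, with a T7 promoter in between that could support in vitro transcription. The record lists an N-terminal HA tag (noted as a variant) for antibody detection, although the feature table does not annotate it separately. The bovine growth hormone polyadenylation signal lies downstream of the insert. Between the insert and this signal are a reverse-oriented SV40 poly(A) signal and short fragments of large T antigen and an aminoglycoside phosphotransferase gene. These look like carry-over from an earlier vector rather than functional elements.

Lysine 44 lies in the GTP-binding region of dynamin, and K44A mutants are widely used as dominant-negative inhibitors of dynamin-dependent membrane fission. The record does not state an intended purpose, but a construct of this kind is typically transfected to block dynamin-dependent endocytosis and related vesicle-trafficking steps, with the HA tag identifying expressing cells.
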