Addgene plasmid #34685: K44A HA-dynamin 2 pcDNA3.1
Depositing lab: Sandra Schmid.
Backbone
  Vector backbone: pcDNA3.1
  Vector type: Mammalian Expression
Growth in bacteria
  Bacterial resistance: Ampicillin, 100 μg/mL
  Growth temperature: 37°C
  Growth strain: DH5alpha
  Copy number: High Copy
Gene/Insert
  Gene/Insert name: dynamin 2ba
  Species: R. norvegicus (rat)
  Mutation: K44A
  Tag / fusion protein: HA (variant) (N terminal on insert)
  Cloning method: Restriction Enzyme; 5′ cloning site EcoRI (not destroyed); 3′ cloning site HindIII (not destroyed)
  Sequencing primers: 5′ none
Terms and licenses: Academic/Nonprofit Terms; Industry Terms: Not Available to Industry
How to cite: K44A HA-dynamin 2 pcDNA3.1 was a gift from Sandra Schmid (Addgene plasmid # 34685 ; http://n2t.net/addgene:34685 ; RRID:Addgene_34685)
