>Addgene plasmid #34685 | K44A HA-dynamin 2 pcDNA3.1 | addgene partial sequence | sequence record 42858 | CMV-F 5'-CGCAAATGGGCGGTAGGCGTG-3'
TCTCTGGCTACTAGAAGAACCCACTGCTTACTGGCTTATCGAAATTAATACGACTCACTATAGGGAGACC
CAAGCTGGCTAGCGTTTAAACGGGCCCTCTAGACTCGAGCGGCCGCCACTGTGCTGGATATCTGCAGAAT
TCCTGCAGCCCGGGGGATCCAAGGAGCCGCCGCCATGGAGTATGATGTTCCTGATTATGCTCATATGGGC
AACCGCGGCATGGAAGAGCTCATCCCGCTGGTTAACAAGCTGCAGGACGCCTTCAGCTCCATCGGTCAGA
GCTGCCACCTGGACCTGCCGCAGATCGCCGTGGTGGGCGGCCAGAGCGCCGGCGCGAGTTCGGTGCTCGA
GAACTTCGTGGGCCGGGACTTCCTTCCACGAGGATCAGGAATTGTCACCCGGAGGCCTCTCATTCTGCAG
CTCATCTTTTCCAAAACAGAATATGCGGAGTTTTTGCACTGCAAGTCCAAAAAGTTTACAGACTTTGATG
AAGTCCGGCAGGAGATCGAAGCAGAGACTGACCGGGTCACAGGCACCAACAAAGGCATCTCCCCGGTGCC
CATCAACCTTCGGGTCTATTCACCACACGTGTTGAACTTGACCCTCATCGACCTCCCAGGCATCACTAAG
GTGCCAGTGGGGGACCAGCCACCAGACATCGAGTACCAGATCAAGGACATGATCCTGCAGTTTATCAGCC
GGGAGAGCAGCCTCATTCTTGCCGTCACACCTGCCAACATGGACTTGGCCAACTCGGATGCCCTCAAGCT
GGCCAAGGAGGTGGACCCCCAAGGCCTGCGGACCATTGGTGTCATCACCAAGCTAGACCTG
